>Addgene plasmid #99505 | lenti-HA-mBec1 | addgene full sequence | sequence record 190237 | Addgene NGS Result
ATCGATACTAGTATTATGCCCAGTACATGACCTTATGGGACTTTCCTACTTGGCAGTACATCTACGTATT
AGTCATCGCTATTACCATGGTGATGCGGTTTTGGCAGTACATCAATGGGCGTGGATAGCGGTTTGACTCA
CGGGGATTTCCAAGTCTCCACCCCATTGACGTCAATGGGAGTTTGTTTTGGCACCAAAATCAACGGGACT
TTCCAAAATGTCGTAACAACTCCGCCCCATTGACGCAAATGGGCGGTAGGCGTGTACGGTGGGAGGTTTA
TATAAGCAGAGCTCGTTTAGTGAACCGTCAGATCGCCTGGAGACGCCATCCACGCTGTTTTGACCTCCAT
AGAAGATTCTAGAGTCGACGCCACCATGTACCCATACGATGTTCCAGATTACGCTGGGGGAGGCGAGGGG
TCTAAGGCGTCCAGCAGCACCATGCAGGTGAGCTTCGTGTGCCAGCGCTGTAGCCAGCCTCTGAAACTGG
ACACGAGCTTCAAGATCCTGGACCGGGTCACCATCCAGGAACTCACAGCTCCATTACTTACCACAGCCCA
GGCGAAACCAGGAGAGACCCAGGAGGAAGAGGCTAATAGCGGTGAAGAACCTTTCATTGAAACTCGCCAG
GATGGTGTCTCTCGAAGATTCATCCCCCCAGCCAGGATGATGTCTACAGAAAGTGCTAATAGCTTCACTC
TGATCGGGGAGGCATCTGATGGTGGCACCATGGAGAACCTCAGCCGGAGACTCAAGGTCACTGGAGACCT
GTTTGACATCATGTCGGGCCAGACCGATGTGGATCACCCGCTGTGTGAGGAATGCACAGACACTCTTTTA
GACCAGCTGGACACTCAGCTCAATGTCACTGAGAATGAATGTCAGAACTACAAACGCTGTTTGGAGATCC
TGGAGCAGATGAATGAGGATGACAGTGAGCAGCTGCAGAGGGAGCTGAAGGAGCTGGCCTTGGAGGAGGA
GAGGCTGATCCAGGAGCTGGAAGATGTGGAAAAGAACCGCAAGGTGGTGGCAGAGAACCTGGAGAAGGTC
CAGGCTGAGGCGGAGAGATTGGACCAGGAGGAAGCTCAGTACCAGCGGGAGTATAGTGAGTTTAAAAGGC
AGCAGCTGGAGTTGGATGACGAACTCAAGAGTGTGGAGAACCAGGTGCGCTACGCCCAGATCCAGCTGGA
CAAGCTCAAGAAGACCAATGTCTTCAATGCCACCTTCCATATCTGGCACAGCGGACAGTTTGGCACAATC
AATAATTTCAGACTGGGTCGCTTGCCCAGCGTTCCAGTGGAGTGGAATGAAATCAATGCTGCCTGGGGCC
AGACAGTGCTGCTGCTCCATGCTTTGGCCAATAAGATGGGTCTGAAGTTTCAGAGGTACCGACTTGTTCC
CTATGGAAATCATTCCTATCTGGAGTCTCTGACAGACAAATCTAAGGAGTTGCCGTTATACTGTTCTGGG
GGTTTGCGGTTTTTCTGGGACAACAAGTTTGACCATGCAATGGTAGCTTTTCTGGACTGTGTGCAGCAGT
TCAAAGAAGAGGTGGAAAAAGGAGAGACTCGATTTTGTCTTCCGTACAGGATGGACGTGGAGAAAGGCAA
GATTGAAGACACTGGAGGCAGTGGCGGCTCCTATTCCATCAAAACCCAGTTTAACTCGGAGGAGCAGTGG
ACAAAAGCGCTCAAGTTCATGCTGACCAATCTCAAGTGGGGTCTTGCCTGGGTGTCCTCACAGTTCTATA
ACAAGTGAGAATTCGAATTTAAATCGGATCCGCGGCCGCGAAGGATCTGCGATCGCTCCGGTGCCCGTCA
GTGGGCAGAGCGCACATCGCCCACAGTCCCCGAGAAGTTGGGGGGAGGGGTCGGCAATTGAACGGGTGCC
TAGAGAAGGTGGCGCGGGGTAAACTGGGAAAGTGATGTCGTGTACTGGCTCCGCCTTTTTCCCGAGGGTG
GGGGAGAACCGTATATAAGTGCAGTAGTCGCCGTGAACGTTCTTTTTCGCAACGGGTTTGCCGCCAGAAC
ACAGCTGAAGCTTCGAGGGGCTCGCATCTCTCCTTCACGCGCCCGCCGCCCTACCTGAGGCCGCCATCCA
CGCCGGTTGAGTCGCGTTCTGCCGCCTCCCGCCTGTGGTGCCTCCTGAACTGCGTCCGCCGTCTAGGTAA
GTTTAAAGCTCAGGTCGAGACCGGGCCTTTGTCCGGCGCTCCCTTGGAGCCTACCTAGACTCAGCCGGCT
CTCCACGCTTTGCCTGACCCTGCTTGCTCAACTCTACGTCTTTGTTTCGTTTTCTGTTCTGCGCCGTTAC
AGATCCAAGCTGTGACCGGCGCCTACGCTAGACGCCACCATGGAGAGCGACGAGAGCGGCCTGCCCGCCA
TGGAGATCGAGTGCCGCATCACCGGCACCCTGAACGGCGTGGAGTTCGAGCTGGTGGGCGGCGGAGAGGG
CACCCCCAAGCAGGGCCGCATGACCAACAAGATGAAGAGCACCAAAGGCGCCCTGACCTTCAGCCCCTAC
CTGCTGAGCCACGTGATGGGCTACGGCTTCTACCACTTCGGCACCTACCCCAGCGGCTACGAGAACCCCT
TCCTGCACGCCATCAACAACGGCGGCTACACCAACACCCGCATCGAGAAGTACGAGGACGGCGGCGTGCT
GCACGTGAGCTTCAGCTACCGCTACGAGGCCGGCCGCGTGATCGGCGACTTCAAGGTGGTGGGCACCGGC
TTCCCCGAGGACAGCGTGATCTTCACCGACAAGATCATCCGCAGCAACGCCACCGTGGAGCACCTGCACC
CCATGGGCGATAACGTGCTGGTGGGCAGCTTCGCCCGCACCTTCAGCCTGCGCGACGGCGGCTACTACAG
CTTCGTGGTGGACAGCCACATGCACTTCAAGAGCGCCATCCACCCCAGCATCCTGCAGAACGGGGGCCCC
ATGTTCGCCTTCCGCCGCGTGGAGGAGCTGCACAGCAACACCGAGCTGGGCATCGTGGAGTACCAGCACG
CCTTCAAGACCCCCATCGCCTTCGCCAGATCCCGCGCTCAGTCGTCCAATTCTGCCGTGGACGGCACCGC
CGGACCCGGCTCCACCGGATCTCGCGAGGGCAGAGGAAGTCTTCTAACATGCGGTGACGTGGAGGAGAAT
CCCGGCCCTATGACCGAGTACAAGCCCACGGTGCGCCTCGCCACCCGCGACGACGTCCCCAGGGCCGTAC
GCACCCTCGCCGCCGCGTTCGCCGACTACCCCGCCACGCGCCACACCGTCGATCCGGACCGCCACATCGA
GCGGGTCACCGAGCTGCAAGAACTCTTCCTCACGCGCGTCGGGCTCGACATCGGCAAGGTGTGGGTCGCG
GACGACGGCGCCGCGGTGGCGGTCTGGACCACGCCGGAGAGCGTCGAAGCGGGGGCGGTGTTCGCCGAGA
TCGGCCCGCGCATGGCCGAGTTGAGCGGTTCCCGGCTGGCCGCGCAGCAACAGATGGAAGGCCTCCTGGC
GCCGCACCGGCCCAAGGAGCCCGCGTGGTTCCTGGCCACCGTCGGCGTCTCGCCCGACCACCAGGGCAAG
GGTCTGGGCAGCGCCGTCGTGCTCCCCGGAGTGGAGGCGGCCGAGCGCGCCGGGGTGCCCGCCTTCCTGG
AGACCTCCGCGCCCCGCAACCTCCCCTTCTACGAGCGGCTCGGCTTCACCGTCACCGCCGACGTCGAGGT
GCCCGAAGGACCGCGCACCTGGTGCATGACCCGCAAGCCCGGTGCCTGAAATCAACCTCTGGATTACAAA
ATTTGTGAAAGATTGACTGGTATTCTTAACTATGTTGCTCCTTTTACGCTATGTGGATACGCTGCTTTAA
TGCCTTTGTATCATGCTATTGCTTCCCGTATGGCTTTCATTTTCTCCTCCTTGTATAAATCCTGGTTGCT
GTCTCTTTATGAGGAGTTGTGGCCCGTTGTCAGGCAACGTGGCGTGGTGTGCACTGTGTTTGCTGACGCA
ACCCCCACTGGTTGGGGCATTGCCACCACCTGTCAGCTCCTTTCCGGGACTTTCGCTTTCCCCCTCCCTA
TTGCCACGGCGGAACTCATCGCCGCCTGCCTTGCCCGCTGCTGGACAGGGGCTCGGCTGTTGGGCACTGA
CAATTCCGTGGTGTTGTCGGGGAAATCATCGTCCTTTCCTTGGCTGCTCGCCTGTGTTGCCACCTGGATT
CTGCGCGGGACGTCCTTCTGCTACGTCCCTTCGGCCCTCAATCCAGCGGACCTTCCTTCCCGCGGCCTGC
TGCCGGCTCTGCGGCCTCTTCCGCGTCTCCGCCTTCGCCCTCAGACGAGTCGGATCTCCCTTTGGGCCGC
CTCCCCGCCTGGTACCTTTAAGACCAATGACTTACAAGGCAGCTGTAGATCTTAGCCACTTTTTAAAAGA
AAAGGGGGGACTGGAAGGGCTAATTCACTCCCAACGAAGATAAGATCTGCTTTTTGCTTGTACTGGGTCT
CTCTGGTTAGACCAGATCTGAGCCTGGGAGCTCTCTGGCTAACTAGGGAACCCACTGCTTAAGCCTCAAT
AAAGCTTGCCTTGAGTGCTTCAAGTAGTGTGTGCCCGTCTGTTGTGTGACTCTGGTAACTAGAGATCCCT
CAGACCCTTTTAGTCAGTGTGGAAAATCTCTAGCAGTAGTAGTTCATGTCATCTTATTATTCAGTATTTA
TAACTTGCAAAGAAATGAATATCAGAGAGTGAGAGGAACTTGTTTATTGCAGCTTATAATGGTTACAAAT
AAAGCAATAGCATCACAAATTTCACAAATAAAGCATTTTTTTCACTGCATTCTAGTTGTGGTTTGTCCAA
ACTCATCAATGTATCTTATCATGTCTGGCTCTAGCTATCCCGCCCCTAACTCCGCCCATCCCGCCCCTAA
CTCCGCCCAGTTCCGCCCATTCTCCGCCCCATGGCTGACTAATTTTTTTTATTTATGCAGAGGCCGAGGC
CGCCTCGGCCTCTGAGCTATTCCAGAAGTAGTGAGGAGGCTTTTTTGGAGGCCTAGACTTTTGCAGAGAC
CAAATTCGTAATCATGTCATAGCTGTTTCCTGTGTGAAATTGTTATCCGCTCACAATTCCACACAACATA
CGAGCCGGAAGCATAAAGTGTAAAGCCTGGGGTGCCTAATGAGTGAGCTAACTCACATTAATTGCGTTGC
GCTCACTGCCCGCTTTCCAGTCGGGAAACCTGTCGTGCCAGCTGCATTAATGAATCGGCCAACGCGCGGG
GAGAGGCGGTTTGCGTATTGGGCGCTCTTCCGCTTCCTCGCTCACTGACTCGCTGCGCTCGGTCGTTCGG
CTGCGGCGAGCGGTATCAGCTCACTCAAAGGCGGTAATACGGTTATCCACAGAATCAGGGGATAACGCAG
GAAAGAACATGTGAGCAAAAGGCCAGCAAAAGGCCAGGAACCGTAAAAAGGCCGCGTTGCTGGCGTTTTT
CCATAGGCTCCGCCCCCCTGACGAGCATCACAAAAATCGACGCTCAAGTCAGAGGTGGCGAAACCCGACA
GGACTATAAAGATACCAGGCGTTTCCCCCTGGAAGCTCCCTCGTGCGCTCTCCTGTTCCGACCCTGCCGC
TTACCGGATACCTGTCCGCCTTTCTCCCTTCGGGAAGCGTGGCGCTTTCTCATAGCTCACGCTGTAGGTA
TCTCAGTTCGGTGTAGGTCGTTCGCTCCAAGCTGGGCTGTGTGCACGAACCCCCCGTTCAGCCCGACCGC
TGCGCCTTATCCGGTAACTATCGTCTTGAGTCCAACCCGGTAAGACACGACTTATCGCCACTGGCAGCAG
CCACTGGTAACAGGATTAGCAGAGCGAGGTATGTAGGCGGTGCTACAGAGTTCTTGAAGTGGTGGCCTAA
CTACGGCTACACTAGAAGAACAGTATTTGGTATCTGCGCTCTGCTGAAGCCAGTTACCTTCGGAAAAAGA
GTTGGTAGCTCTTGATCCGGCAAACAAACCACCGCTGGTAGCGGTGGTTTTTTTGTTTGCAAGCAGCAGA
TTACGCGCAGAAAAAAAGGATCTCAAGAAGATCCTTTGATCTTTTCTACGGGGTCTGACGCTCAGTGGAA
CGAAAACTCACGTTAAGGGATTTTGGTCATGAGATTATCAAAAAGGATCTTCACCTAGATCCTTTTAAAT
TAAAAATGAAGTTTTAAATCAATCTAAAGTATATATGAGTAAACTTGGTCTGACAGTTACCAATGCTTAA
TCAGTGAGGCACCTATCTCAGCGATCTGTCTATTTCGTTCATCCATAGTTGCCTGACTCCCCGTCGTGTA
GATAACTACGATACGGGAGGGCTTACCATCTGGCCCCAGTGCTGCAATGATACCGCGAGACCCACGCTCA
CCGGCTCCAGATTTATCAGCAATAAACCAGCCAGCCGGAAGGGCCGAGCGCAGAAGTGGTCCTGCAACTT
TATCCGCCTCCATCCAGTCTATTAATTGTTGCCGGGAAGCTAGAGTAAGTAGTTCGCCAGTTAATAGTTT
GCGCAACGTTGTTGCCATTGCTACAGGCATCGTGGTGTCACGCTCGTCGTTTGGTATGGCTTCATTCAGC
TCCGGTTCCCAACGATCAAGGCGAGTTACATGATCCCCCATGTTGTGCAAAAAAGCGGTTAGCTCCTTCG
GTCCTCCGATCGTTGTCAGAAGTAAGTTGGCCGCAGTGTTATCACTCATGGTTATGGCAGCACTGCATAA
TTCTCTTACTGTCATGCCATCCGTAAGATGCTTTTCTGTGACTGGTGAGTACTCAACCAAGTCATTCTGA
GAATAGTGTATGCGGCGACCGAGTTGCTCTTGCCCGGCGTCAATACGGGATAATACCGCGCCACATAGCA
GAACTTTAAAAGTGCTCATCATTGGAAAACGTTCTTCGGGGCGAAAACTCTCAAGGATCTTACCGCTGTT
GAGATCCAGTTCGATGTAACCCACTCGTGCACCCAACTGATCTTCAGCATCTTTTACTTTCACCAGCGTT
TCTGGGTGAGCAAAAACAGGAAGGCAAAATGCCGCAAAAAAGGGAATAAGGGCGACACGGAAATGTTGAA
TACTCATACTCTTCCTTTTTCAATATTATTGAAGCATTTATCAGGGTTATTGTCTCATGAGCGGATACAT
ATTTGAATGTATTTAGAAAAATAAACAAATAGGGGTTCCGCGCACATTTCCCCGAAAAGTGCCACCTGAC
GTCTAAGAAACCATTATTATCATGACATTAACCTATAAAAATAGGCGTATCACGAGGCCCTTTCGTCTCG
CGCGTTTCGGTGATGACGGTGAAAACCTCTGACACATGCAGCTCCCGGAGACGGTCACAGCTTGTCTGTA
AGCGGATGCCGGGAGCAGACAAGCCCGTCAGGGCGCGTCAGCGGGTGTTGGCGGGTGTCGGGGCTGGCTT
AACTATGCGGCATCAGAGCAGATTGTACTGAGAGTGCACCATATGCGGTGTGAAATACCGCACAGATGCG
TAAGGAGAAAATACCGCATCAGGCGCCATTCGCCATTCAGGCTGCGCAACTGTTGGGAAGGGCGATCGGT
GCGGGCCTCTTCGCTATTACGCCAGCTGGCGAAAGGGGGATGTGCTGCAAGGCGATTAAGTTGGGTAACG
CCAGGGTTTTCCCAGTCACGACGTTGTAAAACGACGGCCAGTGCCAAGCTGACGCGTGTAGTCTTATGCA
ATACTCTTGTAGTCTTGCAACATGGTAACGATGAGTTAGCAACATGCCTTACAAGGAGAGAAAAAGCACC
GTGCATGCCGATTGGTGGAAGTAAGGTGGTACGATCGTGCCTTATTAGGAAGGCAACAGACGGGTCTGAC
ATGGATTGGACGAACCACTGAATTGCCGCATTGCAGAGATATTGTATTTAAGTGCCTAGCTCGATACATA
AACGGGTCTCTCTGGTTAGACCAGATCTGAGCCTGGGAGCTCTCTGGCTAACTAGGGAACCCACTGCTTA
AGCCTCAATAAAGCTTGCCTTGAGTGCTTCAAGTAGTGTGTGCCCGTCTGTTGTGTGACTCTGGTAACTA
GAGATCCCTCAGACCCTTTTAGTCAGTGTGGAAAATCTCTAGCAGTGGCGCCCGAACAGGGACTTGAAAG
CGAAAGGGAAACCAGAGGAGCTCTCTCGACGCAGGACTCGGCTTGCTGAAGCGCGCACGGCAAGAGGCGA
GGGGCGGCGACTGGTGAGTACGCCAAAAATTTTGACTAGCGGAGGCTAGAAGGAGAGAGATGGGTGCGAG
AGCGTCAGTATTAAGCGGGGGAGAATTAGATCGCGATGGGAAAAAATTCGGTTAAGGCCAGGGGGAAAGA
AAAAATATAAATTAAAACATATAGTATGGGCAAGCAGGGAGCTAGAACGATTCGCAGTTAATCCTGGCCT
GTTAGAAACATCAGAAGGCTGTAGACAAATACTGGGACAGCTACAACCATCCCTTCAGACAGGATCAGAA
GAACTTAGATCATTATATAATACAGTAGCAACCCTCTATTGTGTGCATCAAAGGATAGAGATAAAAGACA
CCAAGGAAGCTTTAGACAAGATAGAGGAAGAGCAAAACAAAAGTAAGACCACCGCACAGCAAGCGGCCAC
TGATCTTCAGACCTGGAGGAGGAGATATGAGGGACAATTGGAGAAGTGAATTATATAAATATAAAGTAGT
AAAAATTGAACCATTAGGAGTAGCACCCACCAAGGCAAAGAGAAGAGTGGTGCAGAGAGAAAAAAGAGCA
GTGGGAATAGGAGCTTTGTTCCTTGGGTTCTTGGGAGCAGCAGGAAGCACTATGGGCGCAGCGTCAATGA
CGCTGACGGTACAGGCCAGACAATTATTGTCTGGTATAGTGCAGCAGCAGAACAATTTGCTGAGGGCTAT
TGAGGCGCAACAGCATCTGTTGCAACTCACAGTCTGGGGCATCAAGCAGCTCCAGGCAAGAATCCTGGCT
GTGGAAAGATACCTAAAGGATCAACAGCTCCTGGGGATTTGGGGTTGCTCTGGAAAACTCATTTGCACCA
CTGCTGTGCCTTGGAATGCTAGTTGGAGTAATAAATCTCTGGAACAGATTTGGAATCACACGACCTGGAT
GGAGTGGGACAGAGAAATTAACAATTACACAAGCTTAATACACTCCTTAATTGAAGAATCGCAAAACCAG
CAAGAAAAGAATGAACAAGAATTATTGGAATTAGATAAATGGGCAAGTTTGTGGAATTGGTTTAACATAA
CAAATTGGCTGTGGTATATAAAATTATTCATAATGATAGTAGGAGGCTTGGTAGGTTTAAGAATAGTTTT
TGCTGTACTTTCTATAGTGAATAGAGTTAGGCAGGGATATTCACCATTATCGTTTCAGACCCACCTCCCA
ACCCCGAGGGGACCCGACAGGCCCGAAGGAATAGAAGAAGAAGGTGGAGAGAGAGACAGAGACAGATCCA
TTCGATTAGTGAACGGATCTCGACGGTATCGGTTAACTTTTAAAAGAAAAGGGGGGATTGGGGGGTACAG
TGCAGGGGAAAGAATAGTAGACATAATAGCAACAGACATACAAACTAAAGAATTACAAAAACAAATTACA
AAATTCAAAATTTT
Features (pLannotate 1.2.2; 30 found; start..end, strand, type, name):
     13..89      +  enhancer       CMV enhancer (fragment): human cytomegalovirus immediate early enhancer
     90..293     +  promoter       CMV promoter: human cytomegalovirus (CMV) immediate early promoter
    379..405     +  CDS            3xHA (fragment): three tandem HA epitope tags
    415..1755    +  CDS            Becn1: BECN1_MOUSE - Experimental evidence at protein level: Swiss-Prot protein existence level 1. Beclin-1-C 35 kDa localized to mitochondria can promote apoptosis; it induces the mitochondrial translocation of BAX and the release of proapoptotic factors (By similarity). From Mus musculus (Mouse).
   1823..2034    +  promoter       EF-1α core promoter: core promoter for human elongation factor EF-1α
   2047..2315    +  LTR            5' LTR (truncated): truncated 5' long terminal repeat (LTR) from human T-cell leukemia virus (HTLV) type 1
   2372..3036    +  CDS            CopGFP (fragment): green fluorescent protein 2 from Pontellina plumata, also known as ppluGFP2 (Shagin et al., 2004)
   3160..3759    +  CDS            PuroR: puromycin N-acetyltransferase; pac from Streptomyces alboniger; confers resistance to puromycin
   3760..4348    +  misc_feature   WPRE: woodchuck hepatitis virus posttranscriptional regulatory element
   4343..4450    +  CDS            nef (fragment): NEF_SIVS4 - Experimental evidence at protein level: Swiss-Prot protein existence level 1. Interferes with TCR signaling from the cell membrane. Interacts with CD247/TCRZ (TCR zeta chain) and exert potent down- regulation of cell surface TCR/CD3 complexes. From Simian immunodeficiency virus (isolate F236/smH4) (SIV-sm) (Simian immunodeficiency virus sooty mangabey monkey).
   4475..4655    +  LTR            5' LTR (truncated): truncated 5' long terminal repeat (LTR) from HIV-1
   4727..4848    +  polyA_signal   SV40 poly(A) signal: SV40 polyadenylation signal
   4888..5023    +  rep_origin     SV40 ori: SV40 origin of replication
   5080..5096    -  protein_bind   lac operator: The lac repressor binds to the lac operator to inhibit transcription in E. coli. This inhibition can be relieved by adding lactose or isopropyl-β-D-thiogalactopyranoside (IPTG). lac repressor encoded by lacI
   5104..5134    -  promoter       lac promoter: promoter for the E. coli lac operon
   5149..5170    -  protein_bind   CAP binding site: CAP binding activates transcription in the presence of cAMP. E. coli catabolite activator protein
   5183..5275    -  CDS            lacI (fragment): lac repressor; lacI; The lac repressor binds to the lac operator to inhibit transcription in E. coli. This inhibition can be relieved by adding lactose or isopropyl-β-D-thiogalactopyranoside (IPTG).
   5458..6046    -  rep_origin     ori: high-copy-number ColE1/pMB1/pBR322/pUC origin of replication
   6217..7077    -  CDS            AmpR: β-lactamase; bla; confers resistance to ampicillin, carbenicillin, and related antibiotics
   7078..7182    -  promoter       AmpR promoter: bla
   7277..7312    +  CDS            rop (fragment): Rop protein, which maintains plasmids at low copy number; rop
   7414..7513    +  misc_feature   bom (fragment): basis of mobility region from pBR322
   7519..7673    -  CDS            lacZα (fragment): LacZα fragment of β-galactosidase; lacZ fragment
   7687..7913    +  promoter       RSV promoter: Rous sarcoma virus enhancer/promoter
   7914..8094    +  LTR            5' LTR (truncated): truncated 5' long terminal repeat (LTR) from HIV-1
   8141..8266    +  misc_feature   HIV-1 Ψ: packaging signal of human immunodeficiency virus type 1
   8250..8588    +  CDS            HIV-1 gag (fragment): gag protein from human immunodeficiency virus 1; gag
   8759..8992    +  misc_feature   RRE: The Rev response element (RRE) of HIV-1 allows for Rev-dependent mRNA export from the nucleus to the cytoplasm.
   9369..9469    +  CDS            Rev (fragment): human immunodeficiency virus 1 (HIV-1) Rev protein; rev; enhances nuclear export of unspliced and incompletely spliced viral mRNAs
   9488..9604    +  misc_feature   cPPT/CTS: central polypurine tract and central termination sequence of HIV-1
