[The description below was written by a language model from this plasmid's Addgene catalogue record and pLannotate feature annotations shown in this document.]
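Description:
lenti-HA-mBec1 is a third-generation lentiviral transfer plasmid (9,604 nt in the sequenced record) built on the pCDH-CMV-MCS-EF1-copGFP-T2A-Puro backbone for expression of wild-type mouse Beclin 1 (Becn1, also known as Atg6) in mammalian cells. It is propagated in E. coli through a high-copy ColE1/pUC-type origin with ampicillin selection from the β-lactamase gene. An SV40 origin and several small lac, rop and bom remnants from the parental cloning vector also appear in the backbone.

The viral portion starts with an RSV promoter fused to a truncated HIV-1 5' LTR, which makes genomic RNA production Tat-independent as expected for third-generation systems. This is followed by the Ψ packaging signal with a partial gag sequence, the Rev response element for nuclear export of the unspliced genome, and the cPPT/CTS that aids nuclear import. Downstream, the CMV enhancer/promoter drives the Becn1 coding sequence, inserted between XbaI and NotI sites with an N-terminal HA epitope. The annotation detects this tag as a short fragment matching a 3xHA reference, consistent with a single HA copy.

A second cassette uses the EF-1α core promoter with an HTLV-1 LTR-derived element to express copGFP and puromycin N-acetyltransferase. According to the backbone name these are joined by a T2A peptide, so transduced cells can be both tracked by fluorescence and selected with puromycin. A WPRE enhances transcript expression, and the cassette ends in a truncated 3' LTR followed by an SV40 polyadenylation signal. The plasmid provides the wild-type Becn1 expression construct for a study of a Becn1 mutation, autophagy and amyloid handling in Alzheimer's disease.
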