Addgene plasmid #99505: lenti-HA-mBec1
Purpose: 3rd generation lentiviral expression of wild-type Becn1
Depositing lab: Congcong He. Depositing organization: Northwestern University. Publication: A Becn1 mutation mediates hyperactive autophagic sequestration of amyloid oligomers and improved cognition in Alzheimer's disease. Rocchi A, Yamamoto S, Ting T, Fan Y, Sadleir K, Wang Y, Zhang W, Huang S, Levine B, Vassar R, He C. PLoS Genet. 2017 Aug 14;13(8):e1006962. doi: 10.1371/journal.pgen.1006962. eCollection 2017 Aug. PGENETICS-D-17-00681 PubMed 28806762.
Backbone
  Vector backbone: pCDH-CMV-MCS-EF1-copGFP-T2A-Puro
  Backbone manufacturer: System Biosciences
  Vector type: Lentiviral
  Selectable markers: Puromycin ; copGFP
Growth in bacteria
  Bacterial resistance: Ampicillin, 100 μg/mL
  Growth temperature: 37°C
  Growth strain: NEB Stable
  Copy number: High Copy
Gene/Insert
  Gene/Insert name: Beclin 1 (alt name: Becn1)
  Species: M. musculus (mouse)
  Entrez Gene: Becn1 (a.k.a. Atg6)
  Promoter: CMV
  Tag / fusion protein: HA (N terminal on insert)
  Cloning method: Restriction Enzyme; 5′ cloning site XbaI (not destroyed); 3′ cloning site NotI (not destroyed)
  Sequencing primers: 5′ LNCX
Terms and licenses: Academic/Nonprofit Terms; Industry Terms: Not Available to Industry
How to cite: lenti-HA-mBec1 was a gift from Congcong He (Addgene plasmid # 99505 ; http://n2t.net/addgene:99505 ; RRID:Addgene_99505)
